>Addgene plasmid #42273 | pRK5-mWnt1 | addgene partial sequence | sequence record 61444 | SV40pA-R  5'-GAAATTTGTGATGCTATTGC-3'
TGGCGGCCAAGCTCGGGCCCCCCCTCGAGGTCGACTCATAGACACTCGTGCAGAACGCGCGTGTGCGTGC
AGTTGCGGCAGCTGACGTGGCAGCACCAGTGGAAGGTGCAGTTGCAGCGCTCCGTGACGCGCTGCGTGCG
CGTGCGGTGGCCTCGGCCACAGCACAGCAGCTCACAGCCGTCCAGCGCGGGAGACGAGCTGTTGCAAGCT
CGTCCAGCTGTGCCAGCTGTGCCCAGGCGGCCACTGTACGTGCAGAAGTTGGGCGATTTCTCGAAGTAGA
CGAGGTCGTGAGGGGAGGGAGGCTTGTGCGCGGGGTCTTCGGGCTCCAGGCGCAGCAGCTCCGCCCGCGA
GGCGCGGTTGCTGCCTCGGTTGCCGTAAAGGACGCGGGAGGCGCCGTCGAAGCGGTCGCGCAGCACGTCG
CCCACAGCGCGCAGCGTGGGCAGCCGCATCCAACACGTGCGCACCGTGCAGGAGCCGGACATCCCGTGGC
ATTTGCACTCTTGGCGCATCTCAGAGAACACGGTCGTTCGCCCTGCCTCGTTGTTGTGAAGGTTCATGAG
GAAGCGTAGGTCCCGCCCCTTCTCCCCGGAGTCCACGAACTCTCGGCCAAAGAGGCGACCAAAATCGATG
TTGTCACTGCAGCCCCCCCAGTGCCAGTCGGGGCCCCCAGGGCCGCGCCGCCGGTAGTCGCAGGTGCAGG
ACTCGATGGAGCCTTCGGAGCAGGAGCGCGCCACGGAATGTGTGAC
