[The description below was written by a language model from this plasmid's Addgene catalogue record.]
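Description:
pRK5-mWnt1 is a mammalian expression plasmid built on the pRK5 backbone and carrying the mouse (M. musculus) Wnt1 coding sequence, the gene historically known as Int-1 and associated with the swaying allele. It is propagated in standard E. coli cloning strains under ampicillin selection; the record lists copy number as unknown and does not name the origin of replication. No feature table accompanies the entry, so the promoter and other regulatory elements are not explicitly stated. pRK5 vectors generally drive inserts from a CMV immediate-early promoter, and the listed sequencing primers, which anneal to an SP6 promoter site upstream of the insert and to an SV40 polyadenylation signal downstream, are consistent with that layout. The record mentions no epitope tag, fusion partner, reporter or mammalian selection marker, and the cloning method used to introduce the insert is not recorded.

Wnt1 encodes a secreted, lipid-modified signalling glycoprotein that acts as a ligand for Frizzled family receptors and is a classic activator of canonical beta-catenin signalling. A construct of this type is typically used for transient transfection of cultured mammalian cells to produce the ligand, for example to stimulate Wnt-responsive reporter assays or to test ligand and receptor combinations. The associated publication concerns redundant roles of Frizzled 2 and Frizzled 7 in convergent extension and in closure of the ventricular septum and palate, placing the plasmid in studies of Wnt/Frizzled interactions, although the record does not specify the experiment in which it was used.
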