Addgene plasmid #42273: pRK5-mWnt1
Depositing lab: Chris Garcia & Jeremy Nathans. Depositing organization: Johns Hopkins University and School of Medicine. Publication: Frizzled 2 and frizzled 7 function redundantly in convergent extension and closure of the ventricular septum and palate: evidence for a network of interacting genes. Yu H, Ye X, Guo N, Nathans J. Development. 2012 Dec 1;139(23):4383-94. doi: 10.1242/dev.083352. Epub 2012 Oct 24. PubMed 23095888.
Backbone
  Vector backbone: pRK5
  Vector type: Mammalian Expression
Growth in bacteria
  Bacterial resistance: Ampicillin, 100 μg/mL
  Growth temperature: 37°C
  Growth strain: DH5alpha
  Copy number: Unknown
Gene/Insert
  Gene/Insert name: Wnt1
  Species: M. musculus (mouse)
  Entrez Gene: Wnt1 (a.k.a. Int-1, Wnt-1, sw, swaying)
  Cloning method: Unknown
  Sequencing primers: 5′ SP6; 3′ SV40pA-R
Terms and licenses: Academic/Nonprofit Terms; Industry Terms: Not Available to Industry
How to cite: pRK5-mWnt1 was a gift from Chris Garcia & Jeremy Nathans (Addgene plasmid # 42273 ; http://n2t.net/addgene:42273 ; RRID:Addgene_42273)
